Addgene plasmid #235639: pCAGEN_MyrPalm_NES_V5_eMagAF_C74
Purpose: Encodes ALIBi C-terminal fragment, residues 74-321, fused to eMagAF (enhanced Magnet, acidic, fast), V5, nuclear export sequence, MyrPalm for targeting to plasma membrane
Depositing lab: Maria Barna. Depositing organization: Stanford University. Publication: A subcellular map of translational machinery composition and regulation at the single-molecule level. Zhang Z, Xu A, Bai Y, Chen Y, Cates K, Kerr C, Bermudez A, Susanto TT, Wysong K, Garcia Marques FJ, Nolan GP, Pitteri S, Barna M. Science. 2025 Mar 7;387(6738):eadn2623. doi: 10.1126/science.adn2623. Epub 2025 Mar 7. PubMed 40048539.
Backbone
  Vector backbone: pCAGEN
  Vector type: Mammalian Expression
Growth in bacteria
  Bacterial resistance: Ampicillin, 100 μg/mL
  Growth temperature: 37°C
  Growth strain: DH5alpha
  Copy number: High Copy
Gene/Insert
  Gene/Insert name: ALIBi C-terminal fragment (alt name: MyrPalm-NES-V5-eMagAF-C74)
  Species: Synthetic
  Mutation: residues 74-321
  Tag / fusion protein: MyrPalm-NES-V5-eMagAF (N terminal on insert)
  Cloning method: Gibson Cloning
Terms and licenses: Academic/Nonprofit Terms; Industry Terms: Not Available to Industry
How to cite: pCAGEN_MyrPalm_NES_V5_eMagAF_C74 was a gift from Maria Barna (Addgene plasmid # 235639 ; http://n2t.net/addgene:235639 ; RRID:Addgene_235639)
