[The description below was written by a language model from this plasmid's Addgene catalogue record and pLannotate feature annotations shown in this document.]
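Description:
pCAGEN_MyrPalm_NES_V5_eMagAF_C74 is a 6.2 kb mammalian expression plasmid built on the pCAGEN backbone. It is propagated in E. coli through a high-copy ColE1/pUC-type origin and selected with ampicillin via the β-lactamase gene and its native promoter. Expression in mammalian cells is driven by the composite CAG promoter, annotated here as the CMV immediate-early enhancer, the chicken β-actin promoter and a chimeric β-actin/β-globin intron. Transcripts are terminated by a rabbit β-globin polyadenylation signal. The short HBB fragments flagged on either side of the insert are most likely remnants of the globin sequences in this cassette rather than intended coding regions. The backbone also carries an SV40 origin with an SV40 poly(A) signal, plus leftover lac promoter/operator and lacI fragments.

The synthetic insert, assembled by Gibson cloning, encodes a single fusion protein. It begins with a myristoylation/palmitoylation motif, annotated as a Lyn kinase N-terminal fragment, which anchors the protein to the plasma membrane. Next come a nuclear export sequence (listed in the catalogue but not separately annotated), a V5 epitope tag for detection, and eMagAF, the enhanced, acidic, fast Magnet module. The annotation tool matches eMagAF to nMag, a Vivid-derived blue-light photoreceptor that heterodimerizes with a positive Magnet partner on illumination. The C-terminal portion is residues 74–321 of ALIBi, which matches the E. coli biotin ligase BirA. This arrangement suggests one half of a split, light-reassembled biotin ligase that would need a complementary N-terminal fragment on the partner Magnet, though the record does not describe that partner. The associated publication maps translational machinery at subcellular resolution, consistent with use in light-gated proximity biotinylation at the plasma membrane.
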