Features (pLannotate 1.2.2; 21 found; start..end, strand, type, name):
      5..384     +  enhancer       CMV enhancer: human cytomegalovirus immediate early enhancer
    386..661     +  promoter       chicken β-actin promoter: No description available
    662..1678    +  intron         chimeric intron: chimera between introns from chicken β-actin and rabbit β-globin
   1676..1732    +  CDS            HBB (fragment): HBB_LEPEU - Experimental evidence at protein level: Swiss-Prot protein existence level 1. Involved in oxygen transport from the lung to the various peripheral tissues. From Lepus europaeus (European hare).
   1738..1803    +  CDS            Lyn (fragment): LYN_RAT - Experimental evidence at protein level: Swiss-Prot protein existence level 1. Non-receptor tyrosine-protein kinase that transmits signals from cell surface receptors and plays an important role in the regulation of innate and adaptive immune responses, hematopoiesis, responses to growth factors and cytokines, integrin signaling, but also responses to DNA damage and genotoxic agents. Functions primarily as negative regulator, but can also function as activator, depending on the context. Required for the initiation of the B-cell response, but also for its down-regulation and terminatio
   1873..1914    +  CDS            V5 tag: epitope tag from simian virus 5
   1927..2376    +  CDS            nMagHigh1: "negative Magnet" variant of an N-terminally truncated Vivid (VVD) blue light photoreceptor from Neurospora crassa (Kawano et al., 2015) rapidly heterodimerizes with pMag or pMagFast2 upon blue light irradiation
   2407..3150    +  CDS            birA (fragment): BIRA_ECOLI - Also known as bioR, dhbB. Experimental evidence at protein level: Swiss-Prot protein existence level 1. Acts both as a biotin--[acetyl-CoA-carboxylase] ligase and a biotin-operon repressor. In the presence of ATP, BirA activates biotin to form the BirA-biotinyl-5'-adenylate (BirA-bio-5'-AMP or holoBirA) complex. HoloBirA can either transfer the biotinyl moiety to the biotin carboxyl carrier protein (BCCP) subunit of acetyl-CoA carboxylase, or bind to the biotin operator site and inhibit transcription of the operon. From Escherichia coli (strain K12).
   3173..3244    +  CDS            HBB (fragment): HBB_PONPY - Experimental evidence at transcript level: Swiss-Prot protein existence level 2. Involved in oxygen transport from the lung to the various peripheral tissues. From Pongo pygmaeus (Bornean orangutan).
   3315..3370    +  polyA_signal   β-globin poly(A) signal: rabbit β-globin polyadenylation signal (Gil and Proudfoot, 1987)
   3755..3771    -  protein_bind   lac operator: The lac repressor binds to the lac operator to inhibit transcription in E. coli. This inhibition can be relieved by adding lactose or isopropyl-β-D-thiogalactopyranoside (IPTG). lac repressor encoded by lacI
   3779..3809    -  promoter       lac promoter: promoter for the E. coli lac operon
   3824..3845    -  protein_bind   CAP binding site: CAP binding activates transcription in the presence of cAMP. E. coli catabolite activator protein
   3858..3897    -  CDS            lacI (fragment): lac repressor; lacI; The lac repressor binds to the lac operator to inhibit transcription in E. coli. This inhibition can be relieved by adding lactose or isopropyl-β-D-thiogalactopyranoside (IPTG).
   3904..3926    +  promoter       SV40 promoter (fragment): SV40 enhancer and early promoter
   3950..4085    +  rep_origin     SV40 ori: SV40 origin of replication
   4105..4239    +  polyA_signal   SV40 poly(A) signal: SV40 polyadenylation signal
   4241..4295    -  CDS            lacI (fragment): lac repressor; lacI; The lac repressor binds to the lac operator to inhibit transcription in E. coli. This inhibition can be relieved by adding lactose or isopropyl-β-D-thiogalactopyranoside (IPTG).
   4478..5066    -  rep_origin     ori: high-copy-number ColE1/pMB1/pBR322/pUC origin of replication
   5237..6097    -  CDS            AmpR: β-lactamase; bla; confers resistance to ampicillin, carbenicillin, and related antibiotics
   6098..6202    -  promoter       AmpR promoter: bla
>Addgene plasmid #235639 | pCAGEN_MyrPalm_NES_V5_eMagAF_C74 | addgene full sequence | sequence record 467543 | Addgene NGS Result
GGTCGACATTGATTATTGACTAGTTATTAATAGTAATCAATTACGGGGTCATTAGTTCATAGCCCATATA
TGGAGTTCCGCGTTACATAACTTACGGTAAATGGCCCGCCTGGCTGACCGCCCAACGACCCCCGCCCATT
GACGTCAATAATGACGTATGTTCCCATAGTAACGCCAATAGGGACTTTCCATTGACGTCAATGGGTGGAG
TATTTACGGTAAACTGCCCACTTGGCAGTACATCAAGTGTATCATATGCCAAGTACGCCCCCTATTGACG
TCAATGACGGTAAATGGCCCGCCTGGCATTATGCCCAGTACATGACCTTATGGGACTTTCCTACTTGGCA
GTACATCTACGTATTAGTCATCGCTATTACCATGGTCGAGGTGAGCCCCACGTTCTGCTTCACTCTCCCC
ATCTCCCCCCCCTCCCCACCCCCAATTTTGTATTTATTTATTTTTTAATTATTTTGTGCAGCGATGGGGG
CGGGGGGGGGGGGGGSGCGCGCCAGGCGGGGCGGGGCGGGGCGAGGGGCGGGGCGGGGCGAGGCGGAGAG
GTGCGGCGGCAGCCAATCAGAGCGGCGCGCTCCGAAAGTTTCCTTTTATGGCGAGGCGGCGGCGGCGGCG
GCCCTATAAAAAGCGAAGCGCGCGGCGGGCGGGAGTCGCTGCGCGCTGCCTTCGCCCCGTGCCCCGCTCC
GCCGCCGCCTCGCGCCGCCCGCCCCGGCTCTGACTGACCGCGTTACTCCCACAGGTGAGCGGGCGGGACG
GCCCTTCTCCTCCGGGCTGTAATTAGCGCTTGGTTTAATGACGGCTTGTTTCTTTTCTGTGGCTGCGTGA
AAGCCTTGAGGGGCTCCGGGAGGGCCCTTTGTGCGGGGGGAGCGGCTCGGGGGGTGCGTGCGTGTGTGTG
TGCGTGGGGAGCGCCGCGTGCGGCTCCGCGCTGCCCGGCGGCTGTGAGCGCTGCGGGCGCGGCGCGGGGC
TTTGTGCGCTCCGCAGTGTGCGCGAGGGGAGCGCGGCCGGGGGCGGTGCCCCGCGGTGCGGGGGGGGCTG
CGAGGGGAACAAAGGCTGCGTGCGGGGTGTGTGCGTGGGGGGGTGAGCAGGGGGTGTGGGCGCGTCGGTC
GGGCTGCAACCCCCCCTGCACCCCCCTCCCCGAGTTGCTGAGCACGGCCCGGCTTCGGGTGCGGGGCTCC
GTACGGGGCGTGGCGCGGGGCTCGCCGTGCCGGGCGGGGGGTGGCGGCAGGTGGGGGTGCCGGGCGGGGC
GGGGCCGCCTCGGGCCGGGGAGGGCTCGGGGGAGGGGCGCGGCGGCCCCCGGAGCGCCGGCGGCTGTCGA
GGCGCGGCGAGCCGCAGCCATTGCCTTTTATGGTAATCGTGCGAGAGGGCGCAGGGACTTCCTTTGTCCC
AAATCTGTGCGGAGCCGAAATCTGGGAGGCGCCGCCGCACCCCCTCTAGCGGGCGCGGGGCGAAGCGGTG
CGGCGCCGGCAGGAAGGAAATGGGCGGGGAGGGCCTTCGTGCGTCGCCGCGCCGCCGTCCCCTTCTCCCT
CTCCAGCCTCGGGGCTGTCCGCGGGGGGACGGCTGCCTTCGGGGGGGACGGGGCAGGGCGGGGTTCGGCT
TCTGGCGTGTGACCGGCGGCTCTAGAGCCTCTGCTAACCATGTTCATGCCTTCTTCTTTTTCCTACAGCT
CCTGGGCAACGTGCTGGTTATTGTGCTGTCTCATCATTTTGGCAAAGAATTCCTCGAATGGGCTGCATCA
AGAGCAAGCGCAAGGACAACCTGAACGACGACGGCGTGGACATGAAGACCAAGGGCAGTGGATCCACCAG
TGGCAGTGGATCCCTGCAGAAGAAGCTGGAGGAGCTGGAACTGGGCTCTTCCGGTAAGCCTATCCCTAAC
CCTCTCCTCGGTCTCGATTCTACGGGATCCTCTGGACACACTCTTTACGCCCCTGGAGGATACGACATTA
TGGGATATTTGGATCAGATTGCGAACCGCCCAAACCCTCAGGTCGAACTGGGGCCTGTGGACCTGTCATG
TGCCCTGATCCTGTGCGATCTGAAGCAAAAGGACACTCCGATCGTCTACGCCTCGGAAGCCTTCTTGGAG
ATGACCGGATACAACAGACATGAGGTGCTCGGCAGGAACTGCAGATTCCTGCAGTCCCCCGACGGGATGG
TGAAACCAAAGTCGACTCGCAAATATGTGGACTCGAACACGATCTTCACCATCAAGAAGGCCATCGACCG
GAACGCCGAGGTCCAGGTGGAGGTGGTCAACTTTAAGAAGAACGGCCAGCGGTTCGTGAACTTTCTGACC
ATCATTCCGGTCCGGGATGAAACCGGAGAGTACAGATACTCCATCGGATTCCAGTGCGAAACCGAAGGCA
GTGGATCCGGCGGCAGTGGATCCGGCGGACAACTGGACGGTGGGAGTGTTGCCGTCCTCCCTGTGATCGA
CTCCACGAACCAGTACTTGCTGGACCGCATCGGCGAGCTTAAAAGCGGAGATGCTTGTATCGCTGAATAC
CAGCAGGCCGGGCGCGGCAGACGGGGCCGGAAGTGGTTCTCTCCTTTTGGCGCAAATCTGTACCTTTCTA
TGTTCTGGAGGCTGGAACAGGGACCAGCAGCCGCAATCGGCTTGTCCCTGGTCATTGGGATTGTGATGGC
CGAAGTTCTCAGAAAGCTGGGAGCTGATAAGGTGAGGGTTAAATGGCCTAACGATCTGTATTTGCAGGAC
CGGAAACTGGCCGGAATACTGGTGGAGCTGACTGGCAAGACTGGCGACGCCGCTCAGATAGTCATCGGAG
CCGGTATAAATATGGCCATGAGGCGCGTCGAGGAATCCGTGGTGAACCAAGGCTGGATCACCTTGCAAGA
GGCCGGTATTAACCTGGATAGAAACACCCTGGCCGCTATGCTGATACGCGAACTGCGCGCCGCCCTGGAA
CTGTTCGAGCAGGAGGGACTCGCTCCATATCTGAGTCGCTGGGAAAAATTGGATAACTTCATAAACCGAC
CCGTGAAGCTGATCATCGGCGACAAGGAAATTTTCGGAATCTCTCGCGGCATCGATAAACAGGGGGCATT
GCTGCTCGAGCAGGATGGGATTATTAAGCCATGGATGGGCGGGGAAATCTCCCTTAGATCTGCAGAGAAG
TGATCGAGGATATCGCGGCCGCACTCCTCAGGTGCAGGCTGCCTATCAGAAGGTGGTGGCTGGTGTGGCC
AATGCCCTGGCTCACAAATACCACTGAGATCTTTTTCCCTCTGCCAAAAATTATGGGGACATCATGAAGC
CCCTTGAGCATCTGACTTCTGGCTAATAAAGGAAATTTATTTTCATTGCAATAGTGTGTTGGAATTTTTT
GTGTCTCTCACTCGGAAGGACATATGGGAGGGCAAATCATTTAAAACATCAGAATGAGTATTTGGTTTAG
AGTTTGGCAACATATGCCCATATGCTGGCTGCCATGAACAAAGGTTGGCTATAAAGAGGTCATCAGTATA
TGAAACAGCCCCCTGCTGTCCATTCCTTATTCCATAGAAAAGCCTTGACTTGAGGTTAGATTTTTTTTAT
ATTTTGTTTTGTGTTATTTTTTTCTTTAACATCCCTAAAATTTTCCTTACATGTTTTACTAGCCAGATTT
TTCCTCCTCTCCTGACTACTCCCAGTCATAGCTGTCCCTCTTCTCTTATGGAGATCCCTCGACCTGCAGC
CCAAGCTTGGCGTAATCATGGTCATAGCTGTTTCCTGTGTGAAATTGTTATCCGCTCACAATTCCACACA
ACATACGAGCCGGAAGCATAAAGTGTAAAGCCTGGGGTGCCTAATGAGTGAGCTAACTCACATTAATTGC
GTTGCGCTCACTGCCCGCTTTCCAGTCGGGAAACCTGTCGTGCCAGCGGATCCGCATCTCAATTAGTCAG
CAACCATAGTCCCGCCCCTAACTCCGCCCATCCCGCCCCTAACTCCGCCCAGTTCCGCCCATTCTCCGCC
CCATGGCTGACTAATTTTTTTTATTTATGCAGAGGCCGAGGCCGCCTCGGCCTCTGAGCTATTCCAGAAG
TAGTGAGGAGGCTTTTTTGGAGGCCTAGGCTTTTGCAAAAAGCTAACTTGTTTATTGCAGCTTATAATGG
TTACAAATAAAGCAATAGCATCACAAATTTCACAAATAAAGCATTTTTTTCACTGCATTCTAGTTGTGGT
TTGTCCAAACTCATCAATGTATCTTATCATGTCTGGATCCGCTGCATTAATGAATCGGCCAACGCGCGGG
GAGAGGCGGTTTGCGTATTGGGCGCTCTTCCGCTTCCTCGCTCACTGACTCGCTGCGCTCGGTCGTTCGG
CTGCGGCGAGCGGTATCAGCTCACTCAAAGGCGGTAATACGGTTATCCACAGAATCAGGGGATAACGCAG
GAAAGAACATGTGAGCAAAAGGCCAGCAAAAGGCCAGGAACCGTAAAAAGGCCGCGTTGCTGGCGTTTTT
CCATAGGCTCCGCCCCCCTGACGAGCATCACAAAAATCGACGCTCAAGTCAGAGGTGGCGAAACCCGACA
GGACTATAAAGATACCAGGCGTTTCCCCCTGGAAGCTCCCTCGTGCGCTCTCCTGTTCCGACCCTGCCGC
TTACCGGATACCTGTCCGCCTTTCTCCCTTCGGGAAGCGTGGCGCTTTCTCATAGCTCACGCTGTAGGTA
TCTCAGTTCGGTGTAGGTCGTTCGCTCCAAGCTGGGCTGTGTGCACGAACCCCCCGTTCAGCCCGACCGC
TGCGCCTTATCCGGTAACTATCGTCTTGAGTCCAACCCGGTAAGACACGACTTATCGCCACTGGCAGCAG
CCACTGGTAACAGGATTAGCAGAGCGAGGTATGTAGGCGGTGCTACAGAGTTCTTGAAGTGGTGGCCTAA
CTACGGCTACACTAGAAGAACAGTATTTGGTATCTGCGCTCTGCTGAAGCCAGTTACCTTCGGAAAAAGA
GTTGGTAGCTCTTGATCCGGCAAACAAACCACCGCTGGTAGCGGTGGTTTTTTTGTTTGCAAGCAGCAGA
TTACGCGCAGAAAAAAAGGATCTCAAGAAGATCCTTTGATCTTTTCTACGGGGTCTGACGCTCAGTGGAA
CGAAAACTCACGTTAAGGGATTTTGGTCATGAGATTATCAAAAAGGATCTTCACCTAGATCCTTTTAAAT
TAAAAATGAAGTTTTAAATCAATCTAAAGTATATATGAGTAAACTTGGTCTGACAGTTACCAATGCTTAA
TCAGTGAGGCACCTATCTCAGCGATCTGTCTATTTCGTTCATCCATAGTTGCCTGACTCCCCGTCGTGTA
GATAACTACGATACGGGAGGGCTTACCATCTGGCCCCAGTGCTGCAATGATACCGCGAGACCCACGCTCA
CCGGCTCCAGATTTATCAGCAATAAACCAGCCAGCCGGAAGGGCCGAGCGCAGAAGTGGTCCTGCAACTT
TATCCGCCTCCATCCAGTCTATTAATTGTTGCCGGGAAGCTAGAGTAAGTAGTTCGCCAGTTAATAGTTT
GCGCAACGTTGTTGCCATTGCTACAGGCATCGTGGTGTCACGCTCGTCGTTTGGTATGGCTTCATTCAGC
TCCGGTTCCCAACGATCAAGGCGAGTTACATGATCCCCCATGTTGTGCAAAAAAGCGGTTAGCTCCTTCG
GTCCTCCGATCGTTGTCAGAAGTAAGTTGGCCGCAGTGTTATCACTCATGGTTATGGCAGCACTGCATAA
TTCTCTTACTGTCATGCCATCCGTAAGATGCTTTTCTGTGACTGGTGAGTACTCAACCAAGTCATTCTGA
GAATAGTGTATGCGGCGACCGAGTTGCTCTTGCCCGGCGTCAATACGGGATAATACCGCGCCACATAGCA
GAACTTTAAAAGTGCTCATCATTGGAAAACGTTCTTCGGGGCGAAAACTCTCAAGGATCTTACCGCTGTT
GAGATCCAGTTCGATGTAACCCACTCGTGCACCCAACTGATCTTCAGCATCTTTTACTTTCACCAGCGTT
TCTGGGTGAGCAAAAACAGGAAGGCAAAATGCCGCAAAAAAGGGAATAAGGGCGACACGGAAATGTTGAA
TACTCATACTCTTCCTTTTTCAATATTATTGAAGCATTTATCAGGGTTATTGTCTCATGAGCGGATACAT
ATTTGAATGTATTTAGAAAAATAAACAAATAGGGGTTCCGCGCACATTTCCCCGAAAAGTGCCACCTG
